Addgene plasmid #83585: pCA24N_6xHis-TEV-rpsA
Purpose: Express E. coli ribosomal protein S1 with a TEV-cleavable, N-terminal His tag
Depositing lab: Nils Walter. Depositing organization: University of Michigan. Publication: Protein unties the pseudoknot: S1-mediated unfolding of RNA higher order structure. Lund PE, Chatterjee S, Daher M, Walter NG. Nucleic Acids Res. 2019 Dec 13. pii: 5674991. doi: 10.1093/nar/gkz1166. PubMed 31832686.
Backbone
  Vector backbone: pCA24N
  Backbone size w/o insert (bp): 4520
  Total vector size (bp): 6191
  Modifications to backbone: Mutate amino acids downstream of His tag from TDPALRA to ENLYFQG to make TEV cleavage site. Remove last 5 C-terminal amino acids which are not present in rpsA.
  Vector type: Bacterial Expression
Growth in bacteria
  Bacterial resistance: Chloramphenicol, 25 μg/mL
  Growth temperature: 37°C
  Growth strain: DH5alpha
  Growth instructions: Use plates with 68 ug/mL chloramphenicol for transformation, then replate onto plates with 170 ug/mL if desired. When growing for protein expression, use 68 ug/mL antibiotic in liquid media.
  Copy number: Unknown
Gene/Insert
  Gene/Insert name: rpsA (alt names: ribosomal protein S1; JW0894)
  Species: Escherichia coli
  GenBank ID: NC_000913.3 (961995..963668) NP_415431
  Entrez Gene: rpsA (a.k.a. b0911, ECK0902, ssyF)
  Promoter: p-T5 Lac
  Tag / fusion protein: His tag (N terminal on backbone)
  Cloning method: Restriction Enzyme; 5′ cloning site SfiI (destroyed during cloning); 3′ cloning site SfiI (destroyed during cloning)
  Sequencing primers: 5′ caggaaacagctatgacc; 3′ cgagcgttctgaacaaatcc
Resource information
  A portion of this plasmid was derived from a plasmid made by: The parent plasmid used as starting material for mutagenesis came from the ASKA library via Professor Janine Maddock (Molecular, Cellular & Developmental Biology, University of Michigan), under whose supervision this work was performed.
Terms and licenses: Academic/Nonprofit Terms; Industry Terms: Not Available to Industry
How to cite: pCA24N_6xHis-TEV-rpsA was a gift from Nils Walter (Addgene plasmid # 83585 ; http://n2t.net/addgene:83585 ; RRID:Addgene_83585)
