[The description below was written by a language model from this plasmid's Addgene catalogue record and pLannotate feature annotations shown in this document.]
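Description:
pCA24N_6xHis-TEV-rpsA is a bacterial expression plasmid of about 6.2 kb for producing Escherichia coli ribosomal protein S1 (rpsA) with a removable N-terminal histidine tag. It is built on pCA24N, the vector of the ASKA ORF library, and was made by mutagenesis of the corresponding library clone. The plasmid replicates from a ColE1/pMB1-type origin and is selected with chloramphenicol through a cat gene driven by its own promoter. The catalogue lists copy number as unknown. The annotation also detects short remnants of bom, rop, IS1, lacZα and β-lactamase. These appear to be non-functional leftovers from the backbone's construction history.

Expression is driven by a bacteriophage T5 promoter with lac operator sequences, which is recognised by the host E. coli RNA polymerase, so no T7 polymerase strain is needed. A plasmid-borne lacI gene supplies lac repressor to keep the promoter off until IPTG is added. Downstream lie a 6xHis tag, the rpsA coding sequence and a lambda t0 transcription terminator.

Two changes distinguish it from the parent clone. The seven linker residues following the His tag were mutated to a TEV protease recognition site, and the five vector-derived residues at the C-terminus were removed. The SfiI cloning sites were destroyed in the process. Together these edits allow metal-affinity purification followed by TEV cleavage to yield S1 that is close to the native sequence. The associated work used this protein for studies of S1-mediated unfolding of structured RNA such as pseudoknots.
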