Features (pLannotate 1.2.2; 19 found; start..end, strand, type, name):
     77..665     +  rep_origin     ori: high-copy-number ColE1/pMB1/pBR322/pUC origin of replication
    851..902     -  misc_feature   bom (fragment): basis of mobility region from pBR322
    909..986     +  promoter       lacI promoter: lacI
    987..2069    +  CDS            lacI: lac repressor; lacI; The lac repressor binds to the lac operator to inhibit transcription in E. coli. This inhibition can be relieved by adding lactose or isopropyl-β-D-thiogalactopyranoside (IPTG).
   2082..2103    +  protein_bind   CAP binding site: CAP binding activates transcription in the presence of cAMP. E. coli catabolite activator protein
   2118..2148    +  promoter       lac promoter: promoter for the E. coli lac operon
   2156..2172    +  protein_bind   lac operator: The lac repressor binds to the lac operator to inhibit transcription in E. coli. This inhibition can be relieved by adding lactose or isopropyl-β-D-thiogalactopyranoside (IPTG). lac repressor encoded by lacI
   2192..2348    +  CDS            lacZα (fragment): LacZα fragment of β-galactosidase; lacZ fragment
   2428..2472    +  promoter       T5 promoter: bacteriophage T5 promoter for E. coli RNA polymerase, with embedded lac operator
   2480..2496    +  protein_bind   lac operator: The lac repressor binds to the lac operator to inhibit transcription in E. coli. This inhibition can be relieved by adding lactose or isopropyl-β-D-thiogalactopyranoside (IPTG). lac repressor encoded by lacI
   2545..2562    +  CDS            6xHis: 6xHis affinity tag
   2584..4251    +  CDS            rpsA: RS1_ECOLI - Also known as ssyF. Experimental evidence at protein level: Swiss-Prot protein existence level 1. In case of infection by bacteriophage T4, plays a significant role in substrate choice by viral endoribonuclease RegB. From Escherichia coli (strain K12).
   4307..4401    +  terminator     lambda t0 terminator: transcription terminator from phage lambda
   4438..4477    +  CDS            rop (fragment): Rop protein, which maintains plasmids at low copy number; rop
   4579..4619    +  misc_feature   bom (fragment): basis of mobility region from pBR322
   4701..4837    -  mobile_element IS1 (fragment): prokaryotic transposable element IS1
   4958..5060    +  promoter       cat promoter: promoter of the E. coli cat gene encoding chloramphenicol acetyltransferase
   5061..5720    +  CDS            CmR: chloramphenicol acetyltransferase; cat; confers resistance to chloramphenicol
   6028..6099    +  CDS            bla(M) (fragment): β-lactamase lacking the signal sequence; bla(M); allows cytosolic expression of β-lactamase
>Addgene plasmid #83585 | pCA24N_6xHis-TEV-rpsA | addgene full sequence | sequence record 169442 | Addgene NGS Result
TCATGACCAAAATCCCTTAACGTGAGTTTTCGTTCCACTGAGCGTCAGACCCCGTAGAAAAGATCAAAGG
ATCTTCTTGAGATCCTTTTTTTCTGCGCGTAATCTGCTGCTTGCAAACAAAAAAACCACCGCTACCAGCG
GTGGTTTGTTTGCCGGATCAAGAGCTACCAACTCTTTTTCCGAAGGTAACTGGCTTCAGCAGAGCGCAGA
TACCAAATACTGTCCTTCTAGTGTAGCCGTAGTTAGGCCACCACTTCAAGAACTCTGTAGCACCGCCTAC
ATACCTCGCTCTGCTAATCCTGTTACCAGTGGCTGCTGCCAGTGGCGATAAGTCGTGTCTTACCGGGTTG
GACTCAAGACGATAGTTACCGGATAAGGCGCAGCGGTCGGGCTGAACGGGGGGTTCGTGCACACAGCCCA
GCTTGGAGCGAACGACCTACACCGAACTGAGATACCTACAGCGTGAGCTATGAGAAAGCGCCACGCTTCC
CGAAGGGAGAAAGGCGGACAGGTATCCGGTAAGCGGCAGGGTCGGAACAGGAGAGCGCACGAGGGAGCTT
CCAGGGGGAAACGCCTGGTATCTTTATAGTCCTGTCGGGTTTCGCCACCTCTGACTTGAGCGTCGATTTT
TGTGATGCTCGTCAGGGGGGCGGAGCCTATGGAAAAACGCCAGCAACGCGGCCTTTTTACGGTTCCTGGC
CTTTTGCTGGCCTTTTGCTCACATGTTCTTTCCTGCGTTATCCCCTGATTCTGTGGATAACCGTATTACC
GCCTTTGAGTGAGCTGATACCGCTCGCCGCAGCCGAACGACCGAGCGCAGCGAGTCAGTGAGCGAGGAAG
CGGAAGAGCGCCTGATGCGGTATTTTCTCCTTACGCATCTGTGCGGTATTTCACACCGCATAAATTCCGA
CACCATCGAATGGCGCAAAACCTTTCGCGGTATGGCATGATAGCGCCCGGAAGAGAGTCAATTCAGGGTG
GTGAATGTGAAACCAGTAACGTTATACGATGTCGCAGAGTATGCCGGTGTCTCTTATCAGACCGTTTCCC
GCGTGGTGAACCAGGCCAGCCACGTTTCTGCGAAAACGCGGGAAAAAGTGGAAGCGGCGATGGCGGAGCT
GAATTACATTCCCAACCGCGTGGCACAACAACTGGCGGGCAAACAGTCGTTGCTGATTGGCGTTGCCACC
TCCAGTCTGGCCCTGCACGCGCCGTCGCAAATTGTCGCGGCGATTAAATCTCGCGCCGATCAACTGGGTG
CCAGCGTGGTGGTGTCGATGGTAGAACGAAGCGGCGTCGAAGCCTGTAAAGCGGCGGTGCACAATCTTCT
CGCGCAACGCGTCAGTGGGCTGATCATTAACTATCCGCTGGATGACCAGGATGCCATTGCTGTGGAAGCT
GCCTGCACTAATGTTCCGGCGTTATTTCTTGATGTCTCTGACCAGACACCCATCAACAGTATTATTTTCT
CCCATGAAGACGGTACGCGACTGGGCGTGGAGCATCTGGTCGCATTGGGTCACCAGCAAATCGCGCTGTT
AGCGGGCCCATTAAGTTCTGTCTCGGCGCGTCTGCGTCTGGCTGGCTGGCATAAATATCTCACTCGCAAT
CAAATTCAGCCGATAGCGGAACGGGAAGGCGACTGGAGTGCCATGTCCGGTTTTCAACAAACCATGCAAA
TGCTGAATGAGGGCATCGTTCCCACTGCGATGCTGGTTGCCAACGATCAGATGGCGCTGGGCGCAATGCG
CGCCATTACCGAGTCCGGGCTGCGCGTTGGTGCGGATATCTCGGTAGTGGGATACGACGATACCGAAGAC
AGCTCATGTTATATCCCGCCGTTAACCACCATCAAACAGGATTTTCGCCTGCTGGGGCAAACCAGCGTGG
ACCGCTTGCTGCAACTCTCTCAGGGCCAGGCGGTGAAGGGCAATCAGCTGTTGCCCGTCTCACTGGTGAA
AAGAAAAACCACCCTGGCGCCCAATACGCAAACCGCCTCTCCCCGCGCGTTGGCCGATTCATTAATGCAG
CTGGCACGACAGGTTTCCCGACTGGAAAGCGGGCAGTGAGCGCAACGCAATTAATGTAAGTTAGCTCACT
CATTAGGCACCCCAGGCTTTACACTTTATGCTTCCGGCTCGTATGTTGTGTGGAATTGTGAGCGGATAAC
AATTTCACACAGGAAACAGCTATGACCATGATTACGGATTCACTGGCCGTCGTTTTACAACGTCGTGACT
GGGAAAACCCTGGCGTTACCCAACTTAATCGCCTTGCAGCACATCCCCCTTTCGCCAGCTGGCGTAATAG
CGAAGAGGCCCGCACCGATCGCCCTTCCCAACAGTTGCCTAAGAAACCATTATTATCATGACATTAACCT
ATAAAAATAGGCGTATCACGAGGCCCTTTCGTCTTCACCTCGAGAAATCATAAAAAATTTATTTGCTTTG
TGAGCGGATAACAATTATAATAGATTCAATTGTGAGCGGATAACAATTTCACACAGAATTCATTAAAGAG
GAGAAATTAACTATGAGAGGATCTCACCATCACCATCACCATGAGAATCTGTATTTTCAGGGCACTGAAT
CTTTTGCTCAACTCTTTGAAGAGTCCTTAAAAGAAATCGAAACCCGCCCGGGTTCTATCGTTCGTGGCGT
TGTTGTTGCTATCGACAAAGACGTAGTACTGGTTGACGCTGGTCTGAAATCTGAGTCCGCCATCCCGGCT
GAGCAGTTCAAAAACGCCCAGGGCGAGCTGGAAATCCAGGTAGGTGACGAAGTTGACGTTGCTCTGGACG
CAGTAGAAGACGGCTTCGGTGAAACTCTGCTGTCCCGTGAGAAAGCTAAACGTCACGAAGCCTGGATCAC
GCTGGAAAAAGCTTACGAAGATGCTGAAACTGTTACCGGTGTTATCAACGGCAAAGTTAAGGGCGGCTTC
ACTGTTGAGCTGAACGGTATTCGTGCGTTCCTGCCAGGTTCTCTGGTAGACGTTCGTCCGGTGCGTGACA
CTCTGCACCTGGAAGGCAAAGAGCTTGAATTTAAAGTAATCAAGCTGGATCAGAAGCGCAACAACGTTGT
TGTTTCTCGTCGTGCCGTTATCGAATCCGAAAACAGCGCAGAGCGCGATCAGCTGCTGGAAAACCTGCAG
GAAGGCATGGAAGTTAAAGGTATCGTTAAGAACCTCACTGACTACGGTGCATTCGTTGATCTGGGCGGCG
TTGACGGCCTGCTGCACATCACTGACATGGCCTGGAAACGCGTTAAGCATCCGAGCGAAATCGTCAACGT
GGGCGACGAAATCACTGTTAAAGTGCTGAAGTTCGACCGCGAACGTACCCGTGTATCCCTGGGCCTGAAA
CAGCTGGGCGAAGATCCGTGGGTAGCTATCGCTAAACGTTATCCGGAAGGTACCAAACTGACTGGTCGCG
TGACCAACCTGACCGACTACGGCTGCTTCGTTGAAATCGAAGAAGGCGTTGAAGGCCTGGTACACGTTTC
CGAAATGGACTGGACCAACAAAAACATCCACCCGTCCAAAGTTGTTAACGTTGGCGATGTAGTGGAAGTT
ATGGTTCTGGATATCGACGAAGAACGTCGTCGTATCTCCCTGGGTCTGAAACAGTGCAAAGCTAACCCGT
GGCAGCAGTTCGCGGAAACCCACAACAAGGGCGACCGTGTTGAAGGTAAAATCAAGTCTATCACTGACTT
CGGTATCTTCATCGGCTTGGACGGCGGCATCGACGGCCTGGTTCACCTGTCTGACATCTCCTGGAACGTT
GCAGGCGAAGAAGCAGTTCGTGAATACAAAAAAGGCGACGAAATCGCTGCAGTTGTTCTGCAGGTTGACG
CAGAACGTGAACGTATCTCCCTGGGCGTTAAACAGCTCGCAGAAGATCCGTTCAACAACTGGGTTGCTCT
GAACAAGAAAGGCGCTATCGTAACCGGTAAAGTAACTGCAGTTGACGCTAAAGGCGCAACCGTAGAACTG
GCTGACGGCGTTGAAGGTTACCTGCGTGCTTCTGAAGCATCCCGTGACCGCGTTGAAGACGCTACCCTGG
TTCTGAGCGTTGGCGACGAAGTTGAAGCTAAATTCACCGGCGTTGATCGTAAAAACCGCGCAATCAGCCT
GTCTGTTCGTGCGAAAGACGAAGCTGACGAGAAAGATGCAATCGCAACTGTTAACAAACAGGAAGATGCA
AACTTCTCCAACAACGCAATGGCTGAAGCTTTCAAAGCAGCTAAAGGCGAGTAACTATGCGGCCGCTAAG
GGTCGACCTGCAGCCAAGCTTAATTAGCTGAGCTTGGACTCCTGTTGATAGATCCAGTAATGACCTCAGA
ACTCCATCTGGATTTGTTCAGAACGCTCGGTTGCCGCCGGGCGTTTTTTATTGGTGAGAATCCAAGCTAG
GGGAATTCATCGTGACTGACTGACGATCTGCCTCGCGCGTTTCGGTGATGACGGTGAAAACCTCTGACAC
ATGCAGCTCCCGGAGACGGTCACAGCTTGTCTGTAAGCGGATGCCGGGAGCAGACAAGCCCGTCAGGGCG
CGTCAGCGGGTGTTGGCGGGTGTCGGGGCGCAGCCATGACCCAGTCACGTAGCGATAGCGGAGTGTATAA
TTCTTGAAGACGAAAGGGCCTCGTGATACGCCTATTTTTATAGGTTAATGTCATGATAATAATGGTTTCT
TAGGATCCGGGATGTCCGGCGGTGCTTTTGCCGTTACGCACCACCCCGTCAGTAGCTGAACAGGAGGGAC
AGCTGATAGAAACAGAAGCCACTGGAGCACCTCAAAAACACCATCATACACTAAATCAGTAAGTTGGCAG
CATCACCCGACGCACTTTGCGCCGAATAAATACCTGTGACGGAAGATCACTTCGCAGAATAAATAAATCC
TGGTGTCCCTGTTGATACCGGGAAGCCCTGGGCCAACTTTTGGCGAAAATGAGACGTTGATCGGCACGTA
AGAGGTTCCAACTTTCACCATAATGAAATAAGATCACTACCGGGCGTATTTTTTGAGTTATCGAGATTTT
CAGGAGCTAAGGAAGCTAAAATGGAGAAAAAAATCACTGGATATACCACCGTTGATATATCCCAATGGCA
TCGTAAAGAACATTTTGAGGCATTTCAGTCAGTTGCTCAATGTACCTATAACCAGACCGTTCAGCTGGAT
ATTACGGCCTTTTTAAAGACCGTAAAGAAAAATAAGCACAAGTTTTATCCGGCCTTTATTCACATTCTTG
CCCGCCTGATGAATGCTCATCCGGAATTCCGTATGGCAATGAAAGACGGTGAGCTGGTGATATGGGATAG
TGTTCACCCTTGTTACACCGTTTTCCATGAGCAAACTGAAACGTTTTCATCGCTCTGGAGTGAATACCAC
GACGATTTCCGGCAGTTTCTACACATATATTCGCAAGATGTGGCGTGTTACGGTGAAAACCTGGCCTATT
TCCCTAAAGGGTTTATTGAGAATATGTTTTTCGTCTCAGCCAATCCCTGGGTGAGTTTCACCAGTTTTGA
TTTAAACGTGGCCAATATGGACAACTTCTTCGCCCCCGTTTTCACCATGGGCAAATATTATACGCAAGGC
GACAAGGTGCTGATGCCGCTGGCGATTCAGGTTCATCATGCCGTTTGTGATGGCTTCCATGTCGGCAGAA
TGCTTAATGAATTACAACAGTACTGCGATGAGTGGCAGGGCGGGGCGTAATTTTTTTAAGGCAGTTATTG
GTGCCCTTAAACGCCTGGTTGCTACGCCTGAATAAGTGATAATAAGCGGATGAATGGCAGAAATTCGAAA
GCAAATTCGACCCGGTCGTCGGTTCAGGGCAGGGTCGTTAAATAGCCGCTTATGTCTATTGCTGGTTTAC
CGGTTTATTGACTACCGGAAGCAGTGTGACCGTGTGCTTCTCAAATGCCTGAGGCCAGTTTGCTCAGGCT
CTCCCCGTGGAGGTAATAATTGACGATATGATCATTTATTCTGCCTCCCAGAGCCTGATAAAAACGGTTA
CCGGATCGAGTCAGGCAACTATGGATGAACGAAATAGACAGATCGCTGAGATAGGTGCCTCACTGATTAA
GCATTGGTAACTGTCAGACCAAGTTTACTCATATATACTTTAGATTGATTTAAAACTTCATTTTTAATTT
AAAAGGATCTAGGTGAAGATCCTTTTTGATAATC
